>Addgene plasmid #190741 | pCDH-EMTB-TurboID-V5-puro | addgene full sequence | sequence record 383769 | Addgene NGS Result
ACGCGTGTAGTCTTATGCAATACTCTTGTAGTCTTGCAACATGGTAACGATGAGTTAGCAACATGCCTTA
CAAGGAGAGAAAAAGCACCGTGCATGCCGATTGGTGGAAGTAAGGTGGTACGATCGTGCCTTATTAGGAA
GGCAACAGACGGGTCTGACATGGATTGGACGAACCACTGAATTGCCGCATTGCAGAGATATTGTATTTAA
GTGCCTAGCTCGATACATAAACGGGTCTCTCTGGTTAGACCAGATCTGAGCCTGGGAGCTCTCTGGCTAA
CTAGGGAACCCACTGCTTAAGCCTCAATAAAGCTTGCCTTGAGTGCTTCAAGTAGTGTGTGCCCGTCTGT
TGTGTGACTCTGGTAACTAGAGATCCCTCAGACCCTTTTAGTCAGTGTGGAAAATCTCTAGCAGTGGCGC
CCGAACAGGGACTTGAAAGCGAAAGGGAAACCAGAGGAGCTCTCTCGACGCAGGACTCGGCTTGCTGAAG
CGCGCACGGCAAGAGGCGAGGGGCGGCGACTGGTGAGTACGCCAAAAATTTTGACTAGCGGAGGCTAGAA
GGAGAGAGATGGGTGCGAGAGCGTCAGTATTAAGCGGGGGAGAATTAGATCGCGATGGGAAAAAATTCGG
TTAAGGCCAGGGGGAAAGAAAAAATATAAATTAAAACATATAGTATGGGCAAGCAGGGAGCTAGAACGAT
TCGCAGTTAATCCTGGCCTGTTAGAAACATCAGAAGGCTGTAGACAAATACTGGGACAGCTACAACCATC
CCTTCAGACAGGATCAGAAGAACTTAGATCATTATATAATACAGTAGCAACCCTCTATTGTGTGCATCAA
AGGATAGAGATAAAAGACACCAAGGAAGCTTTAGACAAGATAGAGGAAGAGCAAAACAAAAGTAAGACCA
CCGCACAGCAAGCGGCCACTGATCTTCAGACCTGGAGGAGGAGATATGAGGGACAATTGGAGAAGTGAAT
TATATAAATATAAAGTAGTAAAAATTGAACCATTAGGAGTAGCACCCACCAAGGCAAAGAGAAGAGTGGT
GCAGAGAGAAAAAAGAGCAGTGGGAATAGGAGCTTTGTTCCTTGGGTTCTTGGGAGCAGCAGGAAGCACT
ATGGGCGCAGCGTCAATGACGCTGACGGTACAGGCCAGACAATTATTGTCTGGTATAGTGCAGCAGCAGA
ACAATTTGCTGAGGGCTATTGAGGCGCAACAGCATCTGTTGCAACTCACAGTCTGGGGCATCAAGCAGCT
CCAGGCAAGAATCCTGGCTGTGGAAAGATACCTAAAGGATCAACAGCTCCTGGGGATTTGGGGTTGCTCT
GGAAAACTCATTTGCACCACTGCTGTGCCTTGGAATGCTAGTTGGAGTAATAAATCTCTGGAACAGATTT
GGAATCACACGACCTGGATGGAGTGGGACAGAGAAATTAACAATTACACAAGCTTAATACACTCCTTAAT
TGAAGAATCGCAAAACCAGCAAGAAAAGAATGAACAAGAATTATTGGAATTAGATAAATGGGCAAGTTTG
TGGAATTGGTTTAACATAACAAATTGGCTGTGGTATATAAAATTATTCATAATGATAGTAGGAGGCTTGG
TAGGTTTAAGAATAGTTTTTGCTGTACTTTCTATAGTGAATAGAGTTAGGCAGGGATATTCACCATTATC
GTTTCAGACCCACCTCCCAACCCCGAGGGGACCCGACAGGCCCGAAGGAATAGAAGAAGAAGGTGGAGAG
AGAGACAGAGACAGATCCATTCGATTAGTGAACGGATCTCGACGGTATCGGTTAACTTTTAAAAGAAAAG
GGGGGATTGGGGGGTACAGTGCAGGGGAAAGAATAGTAGACATAATAGCAACAGACATACAAACTAAAGA
ATTACAAAAACAAATTACAAAATTCAAAATTTTATCGATACTAGTATTATGCCCAGTACATGACCTTATG
GGACTTTCCTACTTGGCAGTACATCTACGTATTAGTCATCGCTATTACCATGGTGATGCGGTTTTGGCAG
TACATCAATGGGCGTGGATAGCGGTTTGACTCACGGGGATTTCCAAGTCTCCACCCCATTGACGTCAATG
GGAGTTTGTTTTGGCACCAAAATCAACGGGACTTTCCAAAATGTCGTAACAACTCCGCCCCATTGACGCA
AATGGGCGGTAGGCGTGTACGGTGGGAGGTTTATATAAGCAGAGCTCGTTTAGTGAACCGTCAGATCGCC
TGGAGACGCCATCCACGCTGTTTTGACCTCCATAGAAGATTCTAGAGCTAGCGAATTCGCCACCATGGAG
CAGAAGCTCATCTCAGAAGAAGACCTCGGCGCGCCAGTGCGAAGCGAAACAGCACCCGACAGCTACAAAG
TGCAAGATAAGAAAAATGCCTCCAGCCGCCCTGCCTCTGCAATTTCAGGACAAAATAACAACCACTCAGG
AAATAAACCAGACCCTCCGCCTGTGTTACGTGTTGATGACCGGCAGCGGCTGGCCCGGGAGCGACGTGAG
GAACGGGAGAAACAGCTAGCTGCAAGAGAAATAGTGTGGTTAGAAAGAGAAGAGCGAGCCAGGCAGCACT
ACGAGAAGCACCTGGAAGAGCGGAAGAAGAGGTTGGAGGAGCAGAGGCAGAAGGAGGAGCGGAGGAGGGC
TGCTGTGGAGGAGAAGCGGAGGCAGAGACTTGAGGAGGACAAAGAACGCCACGAAGCTGTTGTACGGCGC
ACAATGGAAAGGAGCCAGAAGCCAAAACAGAAGCATAACCGTTGGTCGTGGGGAGGCTCTCTCCATGGGA
GCCCTAGCATCCACAGTGCAGATCCAGACAGGCGGTCAGTTTCCACCATGAATCTTTCGAAATATGTTGA
TCCCGTCATTAGCAAGCGGCTCTCCTCTTCATCTGCAACTTTACTAAATTCTCCAGATAGAGCTCGCCGC
CTGCAGCTCAGCCCATGGGAGAGCAGCGTTGTTAACAGACTCCTGACGCCCACACATTCGTTCCTGGCCA
GAAGTAAAAGCACAGCTGCCTTGTCTGGAGAAGCAGCATCTTGCAGCCCCATCATCATGCCCTACAAAGC
TGCACACTCTAGAAATTCGATGGATCGACCAAAACTCTTTGTAACACCACCTGAGGGCTCTAGCGGCGGC
CGCGGATCAGGAAGCGGATCAGGAAGCGGATCAGGAAGCGGATCAGGAAGCGGATCAGGAAAAGACAATA
CTGTGCCTCTGAAGCTGATCGCTCTCCTGGCTAATGGCGAGTTCCATAGTGGCGAACAGCTGGGAGAAAC
CCTGGGCATGTCCAGGGCCGCTATCAACAAGCACATTCAGACTCTGCGCGACTGGGGCGTGGACGTGTTC
ACCGTGCCCGGAAAGGGCTACTCTCTGCCCGAGCCTATCCCGCTGCTGAACGCTAAACAGATTCTGGGAC
AGCTGGACGGCGGGAGCGTGGCAGTCCTGCCTGTGGTCGACTCCACCAATCAGTACCTGCTGGATCGAAT
CGGCGAGCTGAAGAGTGGGGATGCTTGCATTGCAGAATATCAGCAGGCAGGGAGAGGAAGCAGAGGGAGG
AAATGGTTCTCTCCTTTTGGAGCTAACCTGTACCTGAGTATGTTTTGGCGCCTGAAGCGGGGACCAGCAG
CAATCGGCCTGGGCCCGGTCATCGGAATTGTCATGGCAGAAGCGCTGCGAAAGCTGGGAGCAGACAAGGT
GCGAGTCAAATGGCCCAATGACCTGTATCTGCAGGATAGAAAGCTGGCAGGCATCCTGGTGGAGCTGGCC
GGAATAACAGGCGATGCTGCACAGATCGTCATTGGCGCCGGGATTAACGTGGCTATGAGGCGCGTGGAGG
AAAGCGTGGTCAATCAGGGCTGGATCACACTGCAGGAAGCAGGGATTAACCTGGACAGGAATACTCTGGC
CGCTACGCTGATCCGAGAGCTGCGGGCAGCCCTGGAACTGTTCGAGCAGGAAGGCCTGGCTCCATATCTG
CCACGGTGGGAGAAGCTGGATAACTTCATCAATAGACCCGTGAAGCTGATCATTGGGGACAAAGAGATTT
TCGGGATTAGCCGGGGGATTGATAAACAGGGAGCCCTGCTGCTGGAACAGGACGGAGTTATCAAACCCTG
GATGGGCGGAGAAATCAGTCTGCGGTCTGCCGAAAAGGCTAGCGGCAAGCCCATCCCCAACCCCCTGCTG
GGCCTGGACAGCACCTAAGGATCCGCGGCCGCGAAGGATCTGCGATCGCTCCGGTGCCCGTCAGTGGGCA
GAGCGCACATCGCCCACAGTCCCCGAGAAGTTGGGGGGAGGGGTCGGCAATTGAACGGGTGCCTAGAGAA
GGTGGCGCGGGGTAAACTGGGAAAGTGATGTCGTGTACTGGCTCCGCCTTTTTCCCGAGGGTGGGGGAGA
ACCGTATATAAGTGCAGTAGTCGCCGTGAACGTTCTTTTTCGCAACGGGTTTGCCGCCAGAACACAGCTG
AAGCTTCGAGGGGCTCGCATCTCTCCTTCACGCGCCCGCCGCCCTACCTGAGGCCGCCATCCACGCCGGT
TGAGTCGCGTTCTGCCGCCTCCCGCCTGTGGTGCCTCCTGAACTGCGTCCGCCGTCTAGGTAAGTTTAAA
GCTCAGGTCGAGACCGGGCCTTTGTCCGGCGCTCCCTTGGAGCCTACCTAGACTCAGCCGGCTCTCCACG
CTTTGCCTGACCCTGCTTGCTCAACTCTACGTCTTTGTTTCGTTTTCTGTTCTGCGCCGTTACAGATCCA
AGCTGTGACCGGCGCCTACGCTAGATGACCGAGTACAAGCCCACGGTGCGCCTCGCCACCCGCGACGACG
TCCCCAGGGCCGTACGCACCCTCGCCGCCGCGTTCGCCGACTACCCCGCCACGCGCCACACCGTCGATCC
GGACCGCCACATCGAGCGGGTCACCGAGCTGCAAGAACTCTTCCTCACGCGCGTCGGGCTCGACATCGGC
AAGGTGTGGGTCGCGGACGACGGCGCCGCGGTGGCGGTCTGGACCACGCCGGAGAGCGTCGAAGCGGGGG
CGGTGTTCGCCGAGATCGGCCCGCGCATGGCCGAGTTGAGCGGTTCCCGGCTGGCCGCGCAGCAACAGAT
GGAAGGCCTCCTGGCGCCGCACCGGCCCAAGGAGCCCGCGTGGTTCCTGGCCACCGTCGGCGTCTCGCCC
GACCACCAGGGCAAGGGTCTGGGCAGCGCCGTCGTGCTCCCCGGAGTGGAGGCGGCCGAGCGCGCCGGGG
TGCCCGCCTTCCTGGAGACCTCCGCGCCCCGCAACCTCCCCTTCTACGAGCGGCTCGGCTTCACCGTCAC
CGCCGACGTCGAGGTGCCCGAAGGACCGCGCACCTGGTGCATGACCCGCAAGCCCGGTGCCTGAGTCGAC
AATCAACCTCTGGATTACAAAATTTGTGAAAGATTGACTGGTATTCTTAACTATGTTGCTCCTTTTACGC
TATGTGGATACGCTGCTTTAATGCCTTTGTATCATGCTATTGCTTCCCGTATGGCTTTCATTTTCTCCTC
CTTGTATAAATCCTGGTTGCTGTCTCTTTATGAGGAGTTGTGGCCCGTTGTCAGGCAACGTGGCGTGGTG
TGCACTGTGTTTGCTGACGCAACCCCCACTGGTTGGGGCATTGCCACCACCTGTCAGCTCCTTTCCGGGA
CTTTCGCTTTCCCCCTCCCTATTGCCACGGCGGAACTCATCGCCGCCTGCCTTGCCCGCTGCTGGACAGG
GGCTCGGCTGTTGGGCACTGACAATTCCGTGGTGTTGTCGGGGAAATCATCGTCCTTTCCTTGGCTGCTC
GCCTGTGTTGCCACCTGGATTCTGCGCGGGACGTCCTTCTGCTACGTCCCTTCGGCCCTCAATCCAGCGG
ACCTTCCTTCCCGCGGCCTGCTGCCGGCTCTGCGGCCTCTTCCGCGTCTTCGCCTTCGCCCTCAGACGAG
TCGGATCTCCCTTTGGGCCGCCTCCCCGCCTGGTACCTTTAAGACCAATGACTTACAAGGCAGCTGTAGA
TCTTAGCCACTTTTTAAAAGAAAAGGGGGGACTGGAAGGGCTAATTCACTCCCAACGAAGATAAGATCTG
CTTTTTGCTTGTACTGGGTCTCTCTGGTTAGACCAGATCTGAGCCTGGGAGCTCTCTGGCTAACTAGGGA
ACCCACTGCTTAAGCCTCAATAAAGCTTGCCTTGAGTGCTTCAAGTAGTGTGTGCCCGTCTGTTGTGTGA
CTCTGGTAACTAGAGATCCCTCAGACCCTTTTAGTCAGTGTGGAAAATCTCTAGCAGTAGTAGTTCATGT
CATCTTATTATTCAGTATTTATAACTTGCAAAGAAATGAATATCAGAGAGTGAGAGGAACTTGTTTATTG
CAGCTTATAATGGTTACAAATAAAGCAATAGCATCACAAATTTCACAAATAAAGCATTTTTTTCACTGCA
TTCTAGTTGTGGTTTGTCCAAACTCATCAATGTATCTTATCATGTCTGGCTCTAGCTATCCCGCCCCTAA
CTCCGCCCATCCCGCCCCTAACTCCGCCCAGTTCCGCCCATTCTCCGCCCCATGGCTGACTAATTTTTTT
TATTTATGCAGAGGCCGAGGCCGCCTCGGCCTCTGAGCTATTCCAGAAGTAGTGAGGAGGCTTTTTTGGA
GGCCTAGACTTTTGCAGAGACCAAATTCGTAATCATGTCATAGCTGTTTCCTGTGTGAAATTGTTATCCG
CTCACAATTCCACACAACATACGAGCCGGAAGCATAAAGTGTAAAGCCTGGGGTGCCTAATGAGTGAGCT
AACTCACATTAATTGCGTTGCGCTCACTGCCCGCTTTCCAGTCGGGAAACCTGTCGTGCCAGCTGCATTA
ATGAATCGGCCAACGCGCGGGGAGAGGCGGTTTGCGTATTGGGCGCTCTTCCGCTTCCTCGCTCACTGAC
TCGCTGCGCTCGGTCGTTCGGCTGCGGCGAGCGGTATCAGCTCACTCAAAGGCGGTAATACGGTTATCCA
CAGAATCAGGGGATAACGCAGGAAAGAACATGTGAGCAAAAGGCCAGCAAAAGGCCAGGAACCGTAAAAA
GGCCGCGTTGCTGGCGTTTTTCCATAGGCTCCGCCCCCCTGACGAGCATCACAAAAATCGACGCTCAAGT
CAGAGGTGGCGAAACCCGACAGGACTATAAAGATACCAGGCGTTTCCCCCTGGAAGCTCCCTCGTGCGCT
CTCCTGTTCCGACCCTGCCGCTTACCGGATACCTGTCCGCCTTTCTCCCTTCGGGAAGCGTGGCGCTTTC
TCATAGCTCACGCTGTAGGTATCTCAGTTCGGTGTAGGTCGTTCGCTCCAAGCTGGGCTGTGTGCACGAA
CCCCCCGTTCAGCCCGACCGCTGCGCCTTATCCGGTAACTATCGTCTTGAGTCCAACCCGGTAAGACACG
ACTTATCGCCACTGGCAGCAGCCACTGGTAACAGGATTAGCAGAGCGAGGTATGTAGGCGGTGCTACAGA
GTTCTTGAAGTGGTGGCCTAACTACGGCTACACTAGAAGAACAGTATTTGGTATCTGCGCTCTGCTGAAG
CCAGTTACCTTCGGAAAAAGAGTTGGTAGCTCTTGATCCGGCAAACAAACCACCGCTGGTAGCGGTGGTT
TTTTTGTTTGCAAGCAGCAGATTACGCGCAGAAAAAAAGGATCTCAAGAAGATCCTTTGATCTTTTCTAC
GGGGTCTGACGCTCAGTGGAACGAAAACTCACGTTAAGGGATTTTGGTCATGAGATTATCAAAAAGGATC
TTCACCTAGATCCTTTTAAATTAAAAATGAAGTTTTAAATCAATCTAAAGTATATATGAGTAAACTTGGT
CTGACAGTTACCAATGCTTAATCAGTGAGGCACCTATCTCAGCGATCTGTCTATTTCGTTCATCCATAGT
TGCCTGACTCCCCGTCGTGTAGATAACTACGATACGGGAGGGCTTACCATCTGGCCCCAGTGCTGCAATG
ATACCGCGAGACCCACGCTCACCGGCTCCAGATTTATCAGCAATAAACCAGCCAGCCGGAAGGGCCGAGC
GCAGAAGTGGTCCTGCAACTTTATCCGCCTCCATCCAGTCTATTAATTGTTGCCGGGAAGCTAGAGTAAG
TAGTTCGCCAGTTAATAGTTTGCGCAACGTTGTTGCCATTGCTACAGGCATCGTGGTGTCACGCTCGTCG
TTTGGTATGGCTTCATTCAGCTCCGGTTCCCAACGATCAAGGCGAGTTACATGATCCCCCATGTTGTGCA
AAAAAGCGGTTAGCTCCTTCGGTCCTCCGATCGTTGTCAGAAGTAAGTTGGCCGCAGTGTTATCACTCAT
GGTTATGGCAGCACTGCATAATTCTCTTACTGTCATGCCATCCGTAAGATGCTTTTCTGTGACTGGTGAG
TACTCAACCAAGTCATTCTGAGAATAGTGTATGCGGCGACCGAGTTGCTCTTGCCCGGCGTCAATACGGG
ATAATACCGCGCCACATAGCAGAACTTTAAAAGTGCTCATCATTGGAAAACGTTCTTCGGGGCGAAAACT
CTCAAGGATCTTACCGCTGTTGAGATCCAGTTCGATGTAACCCACTCGTGCACCCAACTGATCTTCAGCA
TCTTTTACTTTCACCAGCGTTTCTGGGTGAGCAAAAACAGGAAGGCAAAATGCCGCAAAAAAGGGAATAA
GGGCGACACGGAAATGTTGAATACTCATACTCTTCCTTTTTCAATATTATTGAAGCATTTATCAGGGTTA
TTGTCTCATGAGCGGATACATATTTGAATGTATTTAGAAAAATAAACAAATAGGGGTTCCGCGCACATTT
CCCCGAAAAGTGCCACCTGACGTCTAAGAAACCATTATTATCATGACATTAACCTATAAAAATAGGCGTA
TCACGAGGCCCTTTCGTCTCGCGCGTTTCGGTGATGACGGTGAAAACCTCTGACACATGCAGCTCCCGGA
GACGGTCACAGCTTGTCTGTAAGCGGATGCCGGGAGCAGACAAGCCCGTCAGGGCGCGTCAGCGGGTGTT
GGCGGGTGTCGGGGCTGGCTTAACTATGCGGCATCAGAGCAGATTGTACTGAGAGTGCACCATATGCGGT
GTGAAATACCGCACAGATGCGTAAGGAGAAAATACCGCATCAGGCGCCATTCGCCATTCAGGCTGCGCAA
CTGTTGGGAAGGGCGATCGGTGCGGGCCTCTTCGCTATTACGCCAGCTGGCGAAAGGGGGATGTGCTGCA
AGGCGATTAAGTTGGGTAACGCCAGGGTTTTCCCAGTCACGACGTTGTAAAACGACGGCCAGTGCCAAGC
TG
Features (pLannotate 1.2.2; 29 found; start..end, strand, type, name):
      6..232     +  promoter       RSV promoter: Rous sarcoma virus enhancer/promoter
    233..413     +  LTR            5' LTR (truncated): truncated 5' long terminal repeat (LTR) from HIV-1
    460..585     +  misc_feature   HIV-1 Ψ: packaging signal of human immunodeficiency virus type 1
    569..907     +  CDS            HIV-1 gag (fragment): gag protein from human immunodeficiency virus 1; gag
   1078..1311    +  misc_feature   RRE: The Rev response element (RRE) of HIV-1 allows for Rev-dependent mRNA export from the nucleus to the cytoplasm.
   1688..1788    +  CDS            Rev (fragment): human immunodeficiency virus 1 (HIV-1) Rev protein; rev; enhances nuclear export of unspliced and incompletely spliced viral mRNAs
   1807..1923    +  misc_feature   cPPT/CTS: central polypurine tract and central termination sequence of HIV-1
   1936..2012    +  enhancer       CMV enhancer (fragment): human cytomegalovirus immediate early enhancer
   2013..2216    +  promoter       CMV promoter: human cytomegalovirus (CMV) immediate early promoter
   2347..3144    +  CDS            MAP7 (fragment): MAP7_HUMAN - Experimental evidence at protein level: Swiss-Prot protein existence level 1. Microtubule-stabilizing protein that may play an important role during reorganization of microtubules during polarization and differentiation of epithelial cells. Associates with microtubules in a dynamic manner. May play a role in the formation of intercellular contacts. Colocalization with TRPV4 results in the redistribution of TRPV4 toward the membrane and may link cytoskeletal microfilaments. From Homo sapiens (Human).
   3211..4167    +  CDS            TurboID: mutant of the E. coli biotin ligase BioID engineered for improved catalytic efficiency (Branon et al., 2018)
   4266..4477    +  promoter       EF-1α core promoter: core promoter for human elongation factor EF-1α
   4490..4758    +  LTR            5' LTR (truncated): truncated 5' long terminal repeat (LTR) from human T-cell leukemia virus (HTLV) type 1
   4785..5384    +  CDS            PuroR: puromycin N-acetyltransferase; pac from Streptomyces alboniger; confers resistance to puromycin
   5391..5979    +  misc_feature   WPRE: woodchuck hepatitis virus posttranscriptional regulatory element
   5974..6081    +  CDS            nef (fragment): NEF_SIVS4 - Experimental evidence at protein level: Swiss-Prot protein existence level 1. Interferes with TCR signaling from the cell membrane. Interacts with CD247/TCRZ (TCR zeta chain) and exert potent down- regulation of cell surface TCR/CD3 complexes. From Simian immunodeficiency virus (isolate F236/smH4) (SIV-sm) (Simian immunodeficiency virus sooty mangabey monkey).
   6106..6286    +  LTR            5' LTR (truncated): truncated 5' long terminal repeat (LTR) from HIV-1
   6358..6479    +  polyA_signal   SV40 poly(A) signal: SV40 polyadenylation signal
   6519..6654    +  rep_origin     SV40 ori: SV40 origin of replication
   6711..6727    -  protein_bind   lac operator: The lac repressor binds to the lac operator to inhibit transcription in E. coli. This inhibition can be relieved by adding lactose or isopropyl-β-D-thiogalactopyranoside (IPTG). lac repressor encoded by lacI
   6735..6765    -  promoter       lac promoter: promoter for the E. coli lac operon
   6780..6801    -  protein_bind   CAP binding site: CAP binding activates transcription in the presence of cAMP. E. coli catabolite activator protein
   6814..6906    -  CDS            lacI (fragment): lac repressor; lacI; The lac repressor binds to the lac operator to inhibit transcription in E. coli. This inhibition can be relieved by adding lactose or isopropyl-β-D-thiogalactopyranoside (IPTG).
   7089..7677    -  rep_origin     ori: high-copy-number ColE1/pMB1/pBR322/pUC origin of replication
   7848..8708    -  CDS            AmpR: β-lactamase; bla; confers resistance to ampicillin, carbenicillin, and related antibiotics
   8709..8813    -  promoter       AmpR promoter: bla
   8908..8943    +  CDS            rop (fragment): Rop protein, which maintains plasmids at low copy number; rop
   9045..9144    +  misc_feature   bom (fragment): basis of mobility region from pBR322
   9150..9304    -  CDS            lacZα (fragment): LacZα fragment of β-galactosidase; lacZ fragment
