[The description below was written by a language model from this plasmid's Addgene catalogue record and pLannotate feature annotations shown in this document.]
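Description:
pCDH-EMTB-TurboID-V5-puro is a third-generation-style HIV-1 lentiviral transfer plasmid built on the pCDH-CMV-MCS-EF1-Puro backbone for expression in mammalian cells. In bacteria it is maintained through a high-copy ColE1/pUC-type origin and selected with ampicillin via the β-lactamase gene. The viral portion carries a chimeric RSV promoter fused to a truncated 5' LTR, so genomic RNA can be produced in packaging cells without Tat. This is followed by the Ψ packaging signal with a gag fragment, the Rev response element for nuclear export of unspliced RNA, the cPPT/CTS that aids nuclear import, a WPRE to boost transcript stability and expression, and a truncated 3' LTR followed by an SV40 polyadenylation signal and SV40 origin.

The payload, cloned between EcoRI and BamHI downstream of the CMV enhancer/promoter, is a fusion of EMTB, the microtubule-binding domain of human ensconsin (MAP7, residues 18–282), to TurboID, the engineered high-activity E. coli biotin ligase, with a V5 epitope according to the name and purpose. The V5 tag is not annotated in the feature table. The catalogue also lists an N-terminal Myc tag, which is likewise not annotated. The catalogue's Entrez link to RPS14 appears to reflect a shared alias rather than the actual insert, which the annotation identifies as MAP7. A separate cassette uses the EF-1α core promoter with an HTLV-1 LTR element to drive puromycin N-acetyltransferase, allowing selection of stably transduced cells. EMTB anchors TurboID on microtubules, so the construct serves for proximity biotinylation to map proteins in the microtubule neighbourhood. The sequenced record is slightly longer than the stated total size.
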