Addgene plasmid #190741: pCDH-EMTB-TurboID-V5-puro
Purpose: A lentiviral plasmid encoding EMTB fusion to V5-tagged TurboID on microtubules (EMTB as the microtubule-targeting tag)
Depositing lab: Jeremy Baskin. Depositing organization: Cornell University. Publication: Proximity Labeling Reveals Spatial Regulation of the Anaphase-Promoting Complex/Cyclosome by a Microtubule Adaptor. Cao X, Shami Shah A, Sanford EJ, Smolka MB, Baskin JM. ACS Chem Biol. 2022 Aug 11. doi: 10.1021/acschembio.2c00527. PubMed 35952650.
Backbone
  Vector backbone: pCDH-CMV-MCS-EF1-Puro
  Backbone size w/o insert (bp): 7368
  Total vector size (bp): 9287
  Vector type: Mammalian Expression, Lentiviral
  Selectable markers: Puromycin
Growth in bacteria
  Bacterial resistance: Ampicillin, 100 μg/mL
  Growth temperature: 30°C
  Growth strain: NEB Stable
  Copy number: High Copy
Gene/Insert
  Gene/Insert name: EMTB-TurboID-V5
  Species: H. sapiens (human); EMTB is human ensconsin; TurboID is engineered BirA from E.coli
  Insert size (bp): 1914
  Mutation: Microtubule binding-domain of ensconsin (amino acids 18-282 of GenBank reference sequence X73882)
  Entrez Gene: RPS14 (a.k.a. EMTB, S14, uS11)
  Promoter: CMV
  Tag / fusion protein: Myc (N terminal on insert)
  Cloning method: Restriction Enzyme; 5′ cloning site EcoRI (not destroyed); 3′ cloning site BamHI (not destroyed)
  Sequencing primers: 5′ CMV forward; 3′ pCDH-Rev (tcggcaattgaacgggtgcctaga)
Terms and licenses: Academic/Nonprofit Terms; Industry Terms: Not Available to Industry
How to cite: pCDH-EMTB-TurboID-V5-puro was a gift from Jeremy Baskin (Addgene plasmid # 190741 ; http://n2t.net/addgene:190741 ; RRID:Addgene_190741)
